Addgene plasmid #101702: pUPD-TDH2t (17-21)
Purpose: TDH2t in domestication vector
Depositing lab: Elena Caro Bernat. Depositing organization: Centro de Biotecnología y Genómica de Plantas (UPM/INIA). Publication: Adaptation of the GoldenBraid modular cloning system and creation of a toolkit for the expression of heterologous proteins in yeast mitochondria. Perez-Gonzalez A, Kniewel R, Veldhuizen M, Verma HK, Navarro-Rodriguez M, Rubio LM, Caro E. BMC Biotechnol. 2017 Nov 13;17(1):80. doi: 10.1186/s12896-017-0393-y. PubMed 29132331.
Backbone
  Vector backbone: pUPD
  Vector type: Yeast Expression
Growth in bacteria
  Bacterial resistance: Ampicillin, 100 μg/mL
  Growth temperature: 37°C
  Growth strain: DH5alpha
  Copy number: Unknown
Gene/Insert
  Gene/Insert name: GCTT-[terminator of S. cerevisiae YJR009C (136 bp)]-CGCT
Terms and licenses: Academic/Nonprofit Terms; Industry Terms: Not Available to Industry
How to cite: pUPD-TDH2t (17-21) was a gift from Elena Caro Bernat (Addgene plasmid # 101702 ; http://n2t.net/addgene:101702 ; RRID:Addgene_101702)
