[The description below was written by a language model from this plasmid's Addgene catalogue record and pLannotate feature annotations shown in this document.]
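Description:
pUPD-TDH2t (17-21) is a GoldenBraid "domestication" (part entry) plasmid that stores a single standardized yeast part, the transcriptional terminator of the Saccharomyces cerevisiae TDH2 gene (YJR009C). Although catalogued under yeast expression, it is a small E. coli cloning vector of about 3.5 kb. The feature table shows a high-copy ColE1/pUC-type origin, an ampicillin resistance gene (bla) with its own promoter, and an f1 phage origin. No yeast origin or auxotrophic marker is annotated. The cloning region sits within a lac promoter/operator and lacZα context and is flanked by SP6 and T7 phage promoters. The lacZα and lacI sequences are detected only as fragments, as expected where an insert has replaced or interrupted the lacZα screening cassette.

The record describes the insert as a 136 bp terminator flanked by the four-nucleotide overhangs GCTT and CGCT. In the GoldenBraid grammar these define the 3' terminator slot, given as positions 17-21 in the name. Type IIS restriction enzymes release the part with these overhangs, so it can be ligated in a fixed order downstream of a promoter and coding sequence to build a transcriptional unit in a destination vector. The terminator itself is not annotated by name. The region between the SP6 and T7 promoters carries a reverse-strand match to a fragment of yeast MHO1, which probably reflects genomic sequence neighbouring TDH2, and a short hit to a hornet peptide that is most likely spurious. That region also appears longer than 136 bp, a difference the record does not explain. The plasmid belongs to a toolkit adapting GoldenBraid modular cloning to yeast, aimed at expressing heterologous proteins in yeast mitochondria.
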