Features (pLannotate 1.2.2; 14 found; start..end, strand, type, name):
     22..114     +  CDS            lacI (fragment): lac repressor; lacI; The lac repressor binds to the lac operator to inhibit transcription in E. coli. This inhibition can be relieved by adding lactose or isopropyl-β-D-thiogalactopyranoside (IPTG).
    127..148     +  protein_bind   CAP binding site: CAP binding activates transcription in the presence of cAMP. E. coli catabolite activator protein
    163..193     +  promoter       lac promoter: promoter for the E. coli lac operon
    201..217     +  protein_bind   lac operator: The lac repressor binds to the lac operator to inhibit transcription in E. coli. This inhibition can be relieved by adding lactose or isopropyl-β-D-thiogalactopyranoside (IPTG). lac repressor encoded by lacI
    259..277     +  promoter       SP6 promoter: promoter for bacteriophage SP6 RNA polymerase
    289..351     +  CDS            VESPI_VESMG (fragment): Experimental evidence at protein level: Swiss-Prot protein existence level 1. Shows contractile activity on isolated ileum smooth muscle. From Vespa magnifica (Hornet).
    622..816     -  CDS            MHO1 (fragment): MHO1_YEAST - Experimental evidence at protein level: Swiss-Prot protein existence level 1. Plays a role in haploid invasive growth under conditions of nutrient insufficiency, suggesting that the function of the MEMO1 family in cell motility/invasion is conserved across species. From Saccharomyces cerevisiae (strain ATCC 204508 / S288c) (Baker's yeast).
    864..882     -  promoter       T7 promoter: promoter for bacteriophage T7 RNA polymerase
    885..1042    +  CDS            lacZα (fragment): LacZα fragment of β-galactosidase; lacZ fragment
   1046..1501    +  rep_origin     f1 ori (sequence partly withheld): f1 bacteriophage origin of replication; arrow indicates direction of (+) strand synthesis
   1502..1552    -  misc_feature   bom (fragment): basis of mobility region from pBR322
   1579..1683    +  promoter       AmpR promoter: bla
   1684..2544    +  CDS            AmpR: β-lactamase; bla; confers resistance to ampicillin, carbenicillin, and related antibiotics
   2715..3303    +  rep_origin     ori: high-copy-number ColE1/pMB1/pBR322/pUC origin of replication
>Addgene plasmid #101702 | pUPD-TDH2t (17-21) | addgene full sequence | sequence record 213445 | Addgene NGS Result
AGTGAGCGAGGAAGCGGAAGAGCGCCCAATACGCAAACCGCCTCTCCCCGCGCGTTGGCCGATTCATTAA
TGCAGCTGGCACGACAGGTTTCCCGACTGGAAAGCGGGCAGTGAGCGCAACGCAATTAATGTGAGTTAGC
TCACTCATTAGGCACCCCAGGCTTTACACTTTATGCTTCCGGCTCGTATGTTGTGTGGAATTGTGAGCGG
ATAACAATTTCACACAGGAAACAGCTATGACCATGATTACGCCAAGCTATTTAGGTGACACTATAGAATA
CTCAAGCTATGCATCCAACGCGTTGGGAGCTCTCCCATATGGTCGACCTGCAGGCGGCCGCGAATTCACT
AGTGATTGGGCGATGAGTGGTCTCGGCTTTAAATTTAACTCCTTAAGTTACTTTAATGATTTAGTTTTTA
TTATTAATAATTCATGCTCATGACATCTCATATACACGTTTATAAAACTTAAATAGATTGAAAATGTATT
AAAGATTCCTCAGGGATTCGATTTTTTTGGAAGTTTTTGTTTTTTTTTCCTTGAGATGCTGTAGTATTTG
GGAACAATTATACAATCGAAAGATATATGCTTACATTCGACCGTTTTAGCCGTGATCATTATCCTATAGT
AACATAACCTGAAGCATAACTGACACTACTATCATCAATACTTGTCACATGAGAACTCTGTGAATAATTA
GGCCACTGAAATTTGATGCCTGAAGGACCGGCATCACGGATTTTCGATAAAGCACTTAGTATCACACTAA
TTGGCTTTTCGCCGCTCGAGACCACTCATCGCCCAATCGAATTCCCGCGGCCGCCATGGCGGCCGGGAGC
ATGCGACGTCGGGCCCAATTCGCCCTATAGTGAGTCGTATTACAATTCACTGGCCGTCGTTTTACAACGT
CGTGACTGGGAAAACCCTGGCGTTACCCAACTTAATCGCCTTGCAGCACATCCCCCTTTCGCCAGCTGGC
GTAATAGCGAAGAGGCCCGCACCGATCGCCCTTCCCAACAGTTGCGCAGCCTGAATGGCGAATGG
[124 nt withheld, positions 1046-1169]
C
[91 nt withheld, positions 1171-1261]
AGGGTGATGGTTCACGTAGTGGGCCAGCGCCCTGATAGACGGTTTTTCGCCCTTTGACGTTGGAGTCCAC
GTTCTTT
[37 nt withheld, positions 1339-1375]
ACCCTATCTCGGTCTATTCTTTTGATTTATAAGGGATTTTGCCGATTTCGGCCTATTGGTTAAAAAATGA
GCTGATTTAACAAAAATTTAACGCGAATTTTAACAAAATATTAACGCTTACAATTTCCTGATGCGGTATT
TTCTCCTTACGCATCTGTGCGGTATTTCACACCGCATCAGGTGGCACTTTTCGGGGAAATGTGCGCGGAA
CCCCTATTTGTTTATTTTTCTAAATACATTCAAATATGTATCCGCTCATGAGACAATAACCCTGATAAAT
GCTTCAATAATATTGAAAAAGGAAGAGTATGAGTATTCAACATTTCCGTGTCGCCCTTATTCCCTTTTTT
GCGGCATTTTGCCTTCCTGTTTTTGCTCACCCAGAAACGCTGGTGAAAGTAAAAGATGCTGAAGATCAGT
TGGGTGCACGAGTGGGTTACATCGAACTGGATCTCAACAGCGGTAAGATCCTTGAGAGTTTTCGCCCCGA
AGAACGTTTTCCAATGATGAGCACTTTTAAAGTTCTGCTATGTGGCGCGGTATTATCCCGTATTGACGCC
GGGCAAGAGCAACTCGGTCGCCGCATACACTATTCTCAGAATGACTTGGTTGAGTACTCACCAGTCACAG
AAAAGCATCTTACGGATGGCATGACAGTAAGAGAATTATGCAGTGCTGCCATAACCATGAGTGATAACAC
TGCGGCCAACTTACTTCTGACAACGATCGGAGGACCGAAGGAGCTAACCGCTTTTTTGCACAACATGGGG
GATCATGTAACTCGCCTTGATCGTTGGGAACCGGAGCTGAATGAAGCCATACCAAACGACGAGCGTGACA
CCACGATGCCTGTAGCAATGGCAACAACGTTGCGCAAACTATTAACTGGCGAACTACTTACTCTAGCTTC
CCGGCAACAATTAATAGACTGGATGGAGGCGGATAAAGTTGCAGGACCACTTCTGCGCTCGGCCCTTCCG
GCTGGCTGGTTTATTGCTGATAAATCTGGAGCCGGTGAGCGTGGGTCGCGCGGTATCATTGCAGCACTGG
GGCCAGATGGTAAGCCCTCCCGTATCGTAGTTATCTACACGACGGGGAGTCAGGCAACTATGGATGAACG
AAATAGACAGATCGCTGAGATAGGTGCCTCACTGATTAAGCATTGGTAACTGTCAGACCAAGTTTACTCA
TATATACTTTAGATTGATTTAAAACTTCATTTTTAATTTAAAAGGATCTAGGTGAAGATCCTTTTTGATA
ATCTCATGACCAAAATCCCTTAACGTGAGTTTTCGTTCCACTGAGCGTCAGACCCCGTAGAAAAGATCAA
AGGATCTTCTTGAGATCCTTTTTTTCTGCGCGTAATCTGCTGCTTGCAAACAAAAAAACCACCGCTACCA
GCGGTGGTTTGTTTGCCGGATCAAGAGCTACCAACTCTTTTTCCGAAGGTAACTGGCTTCAGCAGAGCGC
AGATACCAAATACTGTTCTTCTAGTGTAGCCGTAGTTAGGCCACCACTTCAAGAACTCTGTAGCACCGCC
TACATACCTCGCTCTGCTAATCCTGTTACCAGTGGCTGCTGCCAGTGGCGATAAGTCGTGTCTTACCGGG
TTGGACTCAAGACGATAGTTACCGGATAAGGCGCAGCGGTCGGGCTGAACGGGGGGTTCGTGCACACAGC
CCAGCTTGGAGCGAACGACCTACACCGAACTGAGATACCTACAGCGTGAGCTATGAGAAAGCGCCACGCT
TCCCGAAGGGAGAAAGGCGGACAGGTATCCGGTAAGCGGCAGGGTCGGAACAGGAGAGCGCACGAGGGAG
CTTCCAGGGGGAAACGCCTGGTATCTTTATAGTCCTGTCGGGTTTCGCCACCTCTGACTTGAGCGTCGAT
TTTTGTGATGCTCGTCAGGGGGGCGGAGCCTATGGAAAAACGCCAGCAACGCGGCCTTTTTACGGTTCCT
GGCCTTTTGCTGGCCTTTTGCTCACATGTTCTTTCCTGCGTTATCCCCTGATTCTGTGGATAACCGTATT
ACCGCCTTTGAGTGAGCTGATACCGCTCGCCGCAGCCGAACGACCGAGCGCAGCGAGTC
