>Addgene plasmid #101702 | pUPD-TDH2t (17-21) | depositor partial sequence | sequence record 191989 | TDH2t
TAAATTTAACTCCTTAAGTTACTTTAATGATTTAGTTTTTATTATTAATAATTCATGCTCATGACATCTC
ATATACACGTTTATAAAACTTAAATAGATTGAAAATGTATTAAAGATTCCTCAGGGATTCGATTTTTTTG
GAAGTTTTTGTTTTTTTTTCCTTGAGATGCTGTAGTATTTGGGAACAATTATACAATCGAAAGATATATG
CTTACATTCGACCGTTTTAGCCGTGATCATTATCCTATAGTAACATAACCTGAAGCATAACTGACACTAC
TATCATCAATACTTGTCACATGAGAACTCTGTGAATAATTAGGCCACTGAAATTTGATGCCTGAAGGACC
GGCATCACGGATTTTCGATAAAGCACTTAGTATCACACTAATTGGCTTTTCGC
